>Addgene plasmid #212350 | pTwist-SARS-CoV-2 Spike-deltaC18 SAK005321 (Wrong L242H) | addgene full sequence | sequence record 431600 | Addgene NGS Result
ATGTTTGTGTTCCTCGTTCTCCTGCCCCTCGTTTCTTCCCAATGCGTGAACCTCACAACTAGAACGCAGC
TCCCACCCGCTTACACGAACTCTTTTACTCGTGGAGTATACTATCCCGATAAAGTCTTTAGGTCCAGTGT
CCTTCATTCTACTCAAGACCTTTTCCTGCCATTCTTCTCAAATGTCACCTGGTTCCATGCTATCCACGTT
TCTGGCACCAACGGAACTAAACGATTTGCTAATCCCGTCTTGCCATTTAACGATGGCGTATACTTTGCCT
CAACGGAGAAGTCCAACATTATCCGGGGATGGATATTTGGCACCACCCTGGACTCCAAGACACAGTCTCT
CCTCATTGTGAACAACGCCACCAATGTCGTCATCAAAGTCTGTGAATTTCAATTTTGTAACGATCCCTTT
CTCGGGGTTTATTATCATAAGAATAACAAGTCTTGGATGGAGTCAGAGTTCCGCGTTTACAGTTCCGCTA
ACAACTGTACTTTTGAGTACGTTTCCCAACCATTTCTCATGGATCTTGAAGGGAAGCAAGGCAACTTCAA
GAATCTCCGCGAATTTGTGTTTAAGAATATAGACGGCTACTTCAAAATTTATAGCAAGCATACCCCGATA
AATCTGGTTCGGGGTCTCCCTCAAGGCTTCTCCGCGTTGGAACCCCTCGTGGACTTGCCGATTGGCATCA
ACATCACCCGGTTCCAAACCCTTCATGCCCTTCATCGAAGCTACCTCACGCCTGGCGACAGTAGTAGTGG
TTGGACAGCGGGCGCAGCAGCCTACTATGTGGGATATTTGCAACCACGCACCTTTCTTCTCAAATATAAC
GAAAACGGAACAATTACCGATGCCGTAGACTGTGCCCTCGATCCCCTGTCCGAAACTAAATGCACACTCA
AGTCCTTCACAGTTGAGAAAGGCATATACCAAACCAGTAACTTCCGCGTCCAACCCACCGAATCCATTGT
TCGATTCCCTAACATCACCAATTTGTGTCCTTTCGGTGAAGTATTTAATGCCACTCGATTTGCATCAGTT
TATGCCTGGAATCGCAAGCGAATATCAAATTGTGTTGCAGATTATAGTGTCCTGTATAATAGCGCATCAT
TCAGCACTTTTAAGTGTTATGGGGTCAGCCCTACGAAATTGAATGACTTGTGTTTTACCAACGTTTACGC
AGATTCTTTCGTCATACGCGGCGACGAAGTCCGACAGATTGCACCGGGGCAAACCGGAAATATAGCAGAC
TATAATTATAAGTTGCCGGATGACTTCACCGGCTGCGTTATAGCATGGAACTCCAATAATCTCGATTCAA
AAGTCGGCGGCAACTATAATTATCTTTACCGCCTGTTTCGCAAGTCAAATCTGAAGCCCTTTGAACGTGA
CATCTCCACCGAAATTTATCAAGCTGGCAGCACCCCATGTAATGGAGTGAAAGGGTTTAACTGTTATTTT
CCCCTTCAATCATACGGATTTCAACCAACATATGGGGTGGGCTATCAACCATATCGGGTGGTAGTCTTGA
GCTTTGAGCTGCTCCACGCACCGGCTACAGTTTGCGGACCGAAGAAAAGCACTAACCTGGTGAAGAATAA
ATGTGTGAACTTCAACTTTAATGGGCTCACCGGAACAGGGGTGCTGACAGAATCAAACAAGAAATTTCTC
CCTTTTCAACAATTTGGTAGAGACATTGCCGATACCACAGATGCCGTCCGCGATCCGCAAACACTGGAAA
TCCTCGATATAACACCCTGTAGCTTCGGCGGGGTCAGCGTGATAACTCCCGGAACGAACACATCCAACCA
AGTGGCTGTCCTGTATCAAGGTGTCAACTGTACCGAAGTCCCTGTGGCGATACACGCCGACCAACTGACA
CCCACCTGGAGAGTCTACTCAACAGGTTCCAATGTCTTTCAAACTAGAGCGGGTTGTCTCATTGGCGCTG
AGCATGTCAATAATTCATACGAATGTGATATTCCTATTGGGGCAGGAATCTGTGCGTCTTATCAAACTCA
AACGAACTCACCACGGCGCGCTCGCTCAGTAGCCAGCCAGTCCATAATCGCCTATACCATGAGTCTCGGG
GTTGAGAACTCCGTGGCTTATTCAAACAATTCCATCGCAATCCCAACTAACTTTACCATTAGCGTTACCA
CGGAAATCTTGCCCGTCAGCATGACTAAGACGAGCGTAGACTGTACGATGTATATCTGTGGGGATTCCAC
CGAGTGTAGCAACCTCTTGCTTCAATACGGGTCTTTCTGTACTCAACTCAACCGAGCATTGACCGGAATT
GCGGTCGAACAAGACAAGAATACCCAAGAGGTGTTCGCACAAGTAAAGCAAATATACAAAACGCCGCCAA
TCAAAGATTTTGGCGGGTTTAATTTTAGCCAAATACTGCCAGACCCATCTAAGCCTTCAAAACGCAGCTT
TATCGAGGATCTGCTGTTCAACAAAGTTACGTTGGCTGACGCGGGTTTCATTAAGCAGTATGGGGATTGT
TTGGGAGACATTGCGGCCCGCGACCTTATCTGTGCTCAAAAATTCAATGGGTTGACAGTTCTGCCCCCTC
TGCTCACTGATGAGATGATTGCACAGTATACATCAGCATTGTTGGCAGGAACCATTACATCCGGCTGGAC
TTTTGGCGCGGGTGCGGCCCTTCAAATACCTTTCGCTATGCAAATGGCTTACAGATTCAATGGGATTGGT
GTCACGCAAAATGTATTGTATGAAAATCAGAAGCTGATCGCTAATCAATTTAACAGCGCGATTGGCAAGA
TCCAAGATTCACTGTCAAGCACAGCGTCCGCCCTCGGCAAACTCCAAGATGTTGTGAATCAAAACGCCCA
GGCCCTGAATACCCTCGTGAAGCAACTGAGTTCTAACTTCGGCGCAATCTCCAGCGTCCTCAACGACATA
TTGTCCAGACTTGATAAGGTGGAAGCCGAGGTGCAAATTGATCGGCTCATCACAGGCAGGCTCCAGTCAC
TCCAAACTTATGTGACACAACAGTTGATCCGGGCTGCTGAGATACGAGCAAGCGCCAACCTGGCCGCCAC
TAAAATGTCAGAGTGCGTGCTCGGGCAGTCCAAACGGGTTGACTTTTGTGGCAAGGGCTATCACTTGATG
TCCTTCCCCCAATCCGCCCCACATGGAGTGGTCTTTCTCCACGTCACTTATGTCCCTGCTCAAGAGAAGA
ACTTTACGACAGCTCCAGCAATCTGTCACGATGGCAAAGCGCACTTTCCCAGGGAAGGCGTTTTCGTCAG
TAATGGCACGCATTGGTTTGTGACCCAAAGGAATTTCTATGAACCCCAAATCATAACCACTGACAATACA
TTTGTCTCAGGCAACTGTGATGTGGTCATTGGGATCGTGAACAACACGGTATATGATCCCCTGCAACCCG
AGTTGGATAGCTTCAAAGAGGAATTGGATAAATACTTTAAGAATCATACTTCACCCGATGTTGATCTCGG
GGACATATCAGGAATAAATGCAAGTGTCGTCAACATTCAGAAAGAGATTGATCGCCTTAATGAGGTCGCC
AAGAACTTGAATGAATCTTTGATCGACTTGCAAGAACTGGGCAAATACGAACAATATATTAAATGGCCCT
GGTACATTTGGTTGGGCTTTATCGCCGGACTTATAGCTATCGTTATGGTCACAATTATGTTGTGCTGTAT
GACTAGCTGTTGTTCCTGCTTGAAAGGATGTTGCAGTTGCGGATCTTGTTGTAAATAAAGGATCCTCTAG
AAGTTGTCTCCTCCTGCACTGACTGACTGATACAATCGATTTCTGGATCCGCAGGCCTAATCAACCTCTG
GATTACAAAATTTGTGAAAGATTGACTGGTATTCTTAACTATGTTGCTCCTTTTACGCTATGTGGATACG
CTGCTTTAATGCCTTTGTATCATGCTATTGCTTCCCGTATGGCTTTCATTTTCTCCTCCTTGTATAAATC
CTGGTTGCTGTCTCTTTATGAGGAGTTGTGGCCCGTTGTCAGGCAACGTGGCGTGGTGTGCACTGTGTTT
GCTGACGCAACCCCCACTGGTTGGGGCATTGCCACCACCTGTCAGCTCCTTTCCGGGACTTTCGCTTTCC
CCCTCCCTATTGCCACGGCGGAACTCATCGCCGCCTGCCTTGCCCGCTGCTGGACAGGGGCTCGGCTGTT
GGGCACTGACAATTCCGTGGTGTTGTCGGGGAAGCTGACGTCCTTTCCATGGCTGCTCGCCTGTGTTGCC
ACCTGGATTCTGCGCGGGACGTCCTTCTGCTACGTCCCTTCGGCCCTCAATCCAGCGGACCTTCCTTCCC
GCGGCCTGCTGCCGGCTCTGCGGCCTCTTCCGCGTCTTCGCCTTCGCCCTCAGACGAGTCGGATCTCCCT
TTGGGCCGCCTCCCCGCCTGTCTAGCTTGACTGACTGAGATACAGCGTACCTTCAGCTCACAGACATGAT
AAGATACATTGATGAGTTTGGACAAACCACAACTAGAATGCAGTGAAAAAAATGCTTTATTTGTGAAATT
TGTGATGCTATTGCTTTATTTGTAACCATTATAAGCTGCAATAAACAAGTTAACAACAACAATTGCATTC
ATTTTATGTTTCAGGTTCAGGGGGAGGTGTGGGAGGTTTTTTAAAGCAAGTAAAACCTCTACAAATGTGG
TATTGGCCCATCTCTATCGGTATCGTAGCATAACCCCTTGGGGCCTCTAAACGGGTCTTGAGGGGTTTTT
TGTGCCCCTCGGGCCGGATTGCTATCTACCGGCATTGGCGCAGAAAAAAATGCCTGATGCGACGCTGCGC
GTCTTATACTCCCACATATGCCAGATTCAGCAACGGATACGGCTTCCCCAACTTGCCCACTTCCATACGT
GTCCTCCTTACCAGAAATTTATCCTTAAGGTCGTCAGCTATCCTGCAGGCGATCTCTCGATTTCGATCAA
GACATTCCTTTAATGGTCTTTTCTGGACACCACTAGGGGTCAGAAGTAGTTCATCAAACTTTCTTCCCTC
CCTAATCTCATTGGTTACCTTGGGCTATCGAAACTTAATTAAGCGATCTGCATCTCAATTAGTCAGCAAC
CATAGTCCCGCCCCTAACTCCGCCCATCCCGCCCCTAACTCCGCCCAGTTCCGCCCATTCTCCGCCCCAT
CGCTGACTAATTTTTTTTATTTATGCAGAGGCCGAGGCCGCCTCGGCCTCTGAGCTATTCCAGAAGTAGT
GAGGAGGCTTTTTTGGAGGCCTAGGCTTTTGCAAAGGAGGTAGCCAACATGATTGAACAAGATGGATTGC
ACGCAGGTTCTCCCGCCGCTTGGGTGGAGAGGCTATTCGGCTATGACTGGGCACAACAGACAATCGGCTG
CTCTGATGCCGCCGTGTTCCGGCTGTCAGCGCAGGGGCGCCCGGTTCTTTTTGTCAAGACCGACCTGTCC
GGTGCCCTGAATGAACTCCAGGACGAGGCAGCGCGGCTATCGTGGCTGGCCACGACGGGCGTTCCTTGCG
CAGCTGTGCTCGACGTTGTCACTGAAGCGGGAAGGGACTGGCTGCTATTGGGCGAAGTGCCGGGGCAGGA
TCTCCTGTCATCTCACCTTGCTCCTGCCGAGAAAGTATCCATCATGGCTGATGCAATGCGGCGGCTGCAT
ACGCTTGATCCGGCTACCTGCCCATTCGACCACCAAGCGAAACATCGCATCGAGCGAGCACGTACTCGGA
TGGAAGCCGGTCTTGTCGATCAGGATGATCTGGACGAAGAGCATCAGGGGCTCGCGCCAGCCGAACTGTT
CGCCAGGCTCAAGGCGCGGATGCCCGACGGCGAGGATCTCGTCGTGACCCACGGCGATGCCTGCTTGCCG
AATATCATGGTGGAAAATGGCCGCTTTTCTGGATTCATCGACTGTGGCCGGCTGGGTGTGGCGGACCGCT
ATCAGGACATAGCGTTGGCTACCCGTGATATTGCTGAAGAGCTTGGCGGCGAATGGGCTGACCGCTTCCT
CGTGCTTTACGGTATCGCCGCTCCCGATTCGCAGCGCATCGCCTTCTATCGCCTTCTTGACGAGTTCTTC
TAGTATGTAAGCCCTGTGCCTTCTAGTTGCCAGCCATCTGTTGTTTGCCCCTCCCCCGTGCCTTCCTTGA
CCCTGGAAGGTGCCACTCCCACTGTCCTTTCCTAATAAAATGAGGAAATTGCATCGCATTGTCTGAGTAG
GTGTCATTCTATTCTGGGGGGTGGGGTGGGGCAGGACAGCAAGGGGGAGGATTGGGAAGACAATAGCAGG
CATGCTGGGGATGCGGTGGGCTCTATGGTTAATTAACCAGTCAAGTCAGCTACTTGGCGAGATCGACTTG
TCTGGGTTTCGACTACGCTCAGAATTGCGTCAGTCAAGTTCGATCTGGTCCTTGCTATTGCACCCGTTCT
CCGATTACGAGTTTCATTTAAATCATGTGAGCAAAAGGCCAGCAAAAGGCCAGGAACCGTAAAAAGGCCG
CGTTGCTGGCGTTTTTCCATAGGCTCCGCCCCCCTGACGAGCATCACAAAAATCGACGCTCAAGTCAGAG
GTGGCGAAACCCGACAGGACTATAAAGATACCAGGCGTTTCCCCCTGGAAGCTCCCTCGTGCGCTCTCCT
GTTCCGACCCTGCCGCTTACCGGATACCTGTCCGCCTTTCTCCCTTCGGGAAGCGTGGCGCTTTCTCATA
GCTCACGCTGTAGGTATCTCAGTTCGGTGTAGGTCGTTCGCTCCAAGCTGGGCTGTGTGCACGAACCCCC
CGTTCAGCCCGACCGCTGCGCCTTATCCGGTAACTATCGTCTTGAGTCCAACCCGGTAAGACACGACTTA
TCGCCACTGGCAGCAGCCACTGGTAACAGGATTAGCAGAGCGAGGTATGTAGGCGGTGCTACAGAGTTCT
TGAAGTGGTGGCCTAACTACGGCTACACTAGAAGAACAGTATTTGGTATCTGCGCTCTGCTGAAGCCAGT
TACCTTCGGAAAAAGAGTTGGTAGCTCTTGATCCGGCAAACAAACCACCGCTGGTAGCGGTGGTTTTTTT
GTTTGCAAGCAGCAGATTACGCGCAGAAAAAAAGGATCTCAAGAAGATCCTTTGATCTTTTCTACGGGGT
CTGACGCTCAGTGGAACGAAAACTCACGTTAAGGGATTTTGGTCATGAGATTATCAAAAAGGATCTTCAC
CTAGATCCTTTTAAATTAAAAATGAAGTTTTAAATCAATCTAAAGTATATATGAGTAAACTTGGTCTGAC
AGTTACCAATGCTTAATCAGTGAGGCACCTATCTCAGCGATCTGTCTATTTCGTTCATCCATAGTTGCAT
TTAAATTTCCGAACTCTCCAAGGCCCTCGTCGGAAAATCTTCAAACCTTTCGTCCGATCCATCTTGCAGG
CTACCTCTCGAACGAACTATCGCAAGTCTCTTGGCCGGCCTTGCGCCTTGGCTATTGCTTGGCAGCGCCT
ATCGCCAGGTATTACTCCAATCCCGAATATCCGAGATCGGGATCACCCGAGAGAAGTTCAACCTACATCC
TCAATCCCGATCTATCCGAGATCCGAGGAATATCGAAATCGGGGCGCGCCTGGTGTACCGAGAACGATCC
TCTCAGTGCGAGTCTCGACGATCCATATCGTTGCTTGGCAGTCAGCCAGTCGGAATCCAGCTTGGGACCC
AGGAAGTCCAATCGTCAGATATTGTACTCAAGCCTGGTCACGGCAGCGTACCGATCTGTTTAAACCTAGA
TATTGATAGTCTGATCGGTCAACGTATAATCGAGTCCTAGCTTTTGCAAACATCTATCAAGAGACAGGAT
CAGCAGGAGGCTTTCGCATGAGTATTCAACATTTCCGTGTCGCCCTTATTCCCTTTTTTGCGGCATTTTG
CCTTCCTGTTTTTGCTCACCCAGAAACGCTGGTGAAAGTAAAAGATGCTGAAGATCAGTTGGGTGCGCGA
GTGGGTTACATCGAACTGGATCTCAACAGCGGTAAGATCCTTGAGAGTTTTCGCCCCGAAGAACGCTTTC
CAATGATGAGCACTTTTAAAGTTCTGCTATGTGGCGCGGTATTATCCCGTATTGACGCCGGGCAAGAGCA
ACTCGGTCGCCGCATACACTATTCTCAGAATGACTTGGTTGAGTATTCACCAGTCACAGAAAAGCATCTT
ACGGATGGCATGACAGTAAGAGAATTATGCAGTGCTGCCATAACCATGAGTGATAACACTGCGGCCAACT
TACTTCTGACAACGATTGGAGGACCGAAGGAGCTAACCGCTTTTTTGCACAACATGGGGGATCATGTAAC
TCGCCTTGATCGTTGGGAACCGGAGCTGAATGAAGCCATACCAAACGACGAGCGTGACACCACGATGCCT
GTAGCAATGGCAACAACCTTGCGTAAACTATTAACTGGCGAACTACTTACTCTAGCTTCCCGGCAACAGT
TGATAGACTGGATGGAGGCGGATAAAGTTGCAGGACCACTTCTGCGCTCGGCCCTTCCGGCTGGCTGGTT
TATTGCTGATAAATCTGGAGCCGGTGAGCGTGGGTCTCGCGGTATCATTGCAGCACTGGGGCCAGATGGT
AAGCCCTCCCGTATCGTAGTTATCTACACGACGGGGAGTCAGGCAACTATGGATGAACGAAATAGACAGA
TCGCTGAGATAGGTGCCTCACTGATTAAGCATTGGTAACCGATTCTAGGTGCATTGGCGCAGAAAAAAAT
GCCTGATGCGACGCTGCGCGTCTTATACTCCCACATATGCCAGATTCAGCAACGGATACGGCTTCCCCAA
CTTGCCCACTTCCATACGTGTCCTCCTTACCAGAAATTTATCCTTAAGATCCCGAATCGTTTAAACTCGA
CTCTGGCTCTATCGAATCTCCGTCGTTTCGAGCTTACGCGAACAGCCGTGGCGCTCATTTGCTCGTCGGG
CATCGAATCTCGTCAGCTATCGTCAGCTTACCTTTTTGGCAGCGATCGCGGCTCCCGACATCTTGGACCA
TTAGCTCCACAGGTATCTTCTTCCCTCTAGTGGTCATAACAGCAGCTTCAGCTACCTCTCAATTCAAAAA
ACCCCTCAAGACCCGTTTAGAGGCCCCAAGGGGTTATGCTATCAATCGTTGCGTTACACACACAAAAAAC
CAACACACATCCATCTTCGATGGATAGCGATTTTATTATCTAACTGCTGATCGAGTGTAGCCAGATCTAG
TAATCAATTACGGGGTCATTAGTTCATAGCCCATATATGGAGTTCCGCGTTACATAACTTACGGTAAATG
GCCCGCCTGGCTGACCGCCCAACGACCCCCGCCCATTGACGTCAATAATGACGTATGTTCCCATAGTAAC
GCCAATAGGGACTTTCCATTGACGTCAATGGGTGGAGTATTTACGGTAAACTGCCCACTTGGCAGTACAT
CAAGTGTATCATATGCCAAGTACGCCCCCTATTGACGTCAATGACGGTAAATGGCCCGCCTGGCATTATG
CCCAGTACATGACCTTATGGGACTTTCCTACTTGGCAGTACATCTACGTATTAGTCATCGCTATTACCAT
GCTGATGCGGTTTTGGCAGTACATCAATGGGCGTGGATAGCGGTTTGACTCACGGGGATTTCCAAGTCTC
CACCCCATTGACGTCAATGGGAGTTTGTTTTGGCACCAAAATCAACGGGACTTTCCAAAATGTCGTAACA
ACTCCGCCCCATTGACGCAAATGGGCGGTAGGCGTGTACGGTGGGAGGTCTATATAAGCAGAGCTGGTTT
AGTGAACCGTCAGATCGCCTGGAGACGCCATCCACGCTGTTTTGACCTCCATAGAAGACACCGGGACCGA
TCCAGCCTCCCCTCGAAGCTTACATGTGGTACCGAGCTCGGATCCTGAGAACTTCAGGGTGAGTCTATGG
GACCCTTGATGTTTTCTTTCCCCTTCTTTTCTATGGTTAAGTTCATGTCATAGGAAGGGGAGAAGTAACA
GGGTACACATATTGACCAAATCAGGGTAATTTTGCATTTGTAATTTTAAAAAATGCTTTCTTCTTTTAAT
ATACTTTTTTGTTTATCTTATTTCTAATACTTTCCCTAATCTCTTTCTTTCAGGGCAATAATGATACAAT
GTATCATGCCTCTTTGCACCATTCTAAAGAATAACAGTGATAATTTCTGGGTTAAGGCAATAGCAATATT
TCTGCATATAAATATTTCTGCATATAAATTGTAACTGATGTAAGAGGTTTCATATTGCTAATAGCAGCTA
CAATCCAGCTACCATTCTGCTTTTATTTTATGGTTGGGATAAGGCTGGATTATTCTGAGTCCAAGCTAGG
CCCTTTTGCTAATCATGTTCATACCTCTTATCTTCCTCCCACAGCTCCTGGGCAACGTGCTGGTCTGTGT
GCTGGCCCATCACTTTGGCAAAGGCGGCCGCC
Features (pLannotate 1.2.2; 21 found; start..end, strand, type, name):
      1..3765    +  CDS            S: SPIKE_SARS2 - Experimental evidence at protein level: Swiss-Prot protein existence level 1. [Spike glycoprotein]: May down-regulate host tetherin (BST2) by lysosomal degradation, thereby counteracting its antiviral activity. From Severe acute respiratory syndrome coronavirus 2 (2019-nCoV) (SARS-CoV-2).
   3839..4427    +  misc_feature   WPRE: woodchuck hepatitis virus posttranscriptional regulatory element
   4480..4601    -  polyA_signal   SV40 poly(A) signal: SV40 polyadenylation signal
   4624..4693    -  CDS            large T antigen (fragment): large T antigen from SV40 (simian virus 40)
   4716..4762    +  terminator     T7 terminator: transcription terminator for bacteriophage T7 RNA polymerase
   4792..4928    +  terminator     rrnG terminator: transcription terminator from the E. coli ribosomal RNA rrnG operon (Albrechtsen et al., 1991)
   4973..5044    +  misc_feature   3' β-globin insulator: insulator downstream of the human β-globin locus (Farrell et al., 2002)
   5089..5285    +  promoter       SV40 promoter: SV40 early promoter
   5299..6090    +  CDS            neo: KKA2_KLEPN - Also known as kan, nptII. Experimental evidence at protein level: Swiss-Prot protein existence level 1. Resistance to kanamycin, neomycin, paromomycin, ribostamycin, butirosin and gentamicin B. From Klebsiella pneumoniae.
   6104..6328    +  polyA_signal   bGH poly(A) signal: bovine growth hormone polyadenylation signal
   6524..7112    -  rep_origin     ori: high-copy-number ColE1/pMB1/pBR322/pUC origin of replication
   7284..7348    -  CDS            bla(M) (fragment): β-lactamase lacking the signal sequence; bla(M); allows cytosolic expression of β-lactamase
   7858..8718    +  CDS            AmpR: β-lactamase; bla; confers resistance to ampicillin, carbenicillin, and related antibiotics
   8731..8867    +  terminator     rrnG terminator: transcription terminator from the E. coli ribosomal RNA rrnG operon (Albrechtsen et al., 1991)
   9019..9090    +  misc_feature   5' β-globin insulator: insulator upstream of the human β-globin locus (Farrell et al., 2002)
   9095..9141    -  terminator     T7 terminator: transcription terminator for bacteriophage T7 RNA polymerase
   9159..9207    -  polyA_signal   poly(A) signal: synthetic polyadenylation signal
   9288..9591    +  enhancer       CMV enhancer: human cytomegalovirus immediate early enhancer
   9664..9681    -  promoter       CMV promoter (fragment): human cytomegalovirus (CMV) immediate early promoter
   9744..9795    +  promoter       CMVd2 promoter: truncated human cytomegalovirus (CMV) immediate early promoter that yields moderately reduced expression relative to the full-length promoter
   9929..10404   +  intron         β-globin intron: internally truncated intron from human β-globin
