[The description below was written by a language model from this plasmid's Addgene catalogue record and pLannotate feature annotations shown in this document.]
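Description:
pTwist-SARS-CoV-2 Spike-deltaC18 SAK005321 (Wrong L242H) is a mammalian expression plasmid built on the Twist pTwist-CMV-BetaGlobin-WPRE-Neo backbone. It encodes a SARS-CoV-2 spike glycoprotein carrying the substitutions D80A, D215G, L242H, K417N, E484K, N501Y, D614G and A701V. The "deltaC18" in the name points to a truncated cytoplasmic tail, a modification commonly used to improve spike incorporation into pseudotyped particles, although the record does not describe the truncation further. The "Wrong L242H" label suggests that the L242H change was regarded by the depositor as an incorrect or unintended version of this variant, but no explanation is given. The plasmid is propagated in E. coli at high copy from a ColE1/pUC-type origin under ampicillin selection (AmpR).

In the 10,462 nt sequenced record, the spike open reading frame (about 3.8 kb) is preceded by a CMV enhancer, CMV promoter elements and a truncated human β-globin intron. It is followed by a WPRE, which boosts transcript stability and expression, and an SV40 polyadenylation signal annotated in the reverse orientation. The catalogue lists the promoter as CAG, whereas the backbone name and annotated features indicate a CMV enhancer/promoter with β-globin intron, so this discrepancy should be kept in mind. A separate SV40 early promoter–neo–bGH poly(A) cassette allows G418 selection in mammalian cells. Short β-globin insulator elements, bacterial rrnG and T7 terminators and a synthetic poly(A) signal flank the expression units to limit read-through. The stated use is to supply this spike variant in trans for pseudovirus production, in the context of work on antibody escape from mRNA vaccine-induced immunity.
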