Addgene plasmid #212350: pTwist-SARS-CoV-2 Spike-deltaC18 SAK005321 (Wrong L242H)
Purpose: Encodes SARS-CoV-2 spike D80A, D215G, L242H, K417N, E484K, N501Y, D614G, A701V for pseudovirus production
Depositing lab: Alejandro Balazs. Depositing organization: Massachusetts General Hospital. Publication: Ongoing evolution of SARS-CoV-2 drives escape from mRNA vaccine-induced humoral immunity. Roederer AL, Cao Y, Denis KS, Sheehan ML, Li CJ, Lam EC, Gregory DJ, Poznansky MC, Iafrate AJ, Canaday DH, Gravenstein S, Garcia-Beltran WF, Balazs AB. medRxiv [Preprint]. 2024 Mar 7:2024.03.05.24303815. doi: 10.1101/2024.03.05.24303815. PubMed 38496628.
Backbone
  Vector backbone: pTwist-CMV-BetaGlobin-WPRE-Neo
  Backbone manufacturer: Twist
  Vector type: Mammalian Expression
Growth in bacteria
  Bacterial resistance: Ampicillin, 100 μg/mL
  Growth temperature: 37°C
  Growth strain: DH5alpha
  Copy number: High Copy
Gene/Insert
  Gene/Insert name: SARS-CoV-2 Spike D80A, D215G, L242H, K417N, E484K, N501Y, D614G, A701V
  Species: Severe acute respiratory syndrome coronavirus 2
  Mutation: D80A, D215G, L242H, K417N, E484K, N501Y, D614G, A701V
  Entrez Gene: S (a.k.a. GU280_gp02, spike glycoprotein)
  Promoter: CAG
  Cloning method: Ligation Independent Cloning
Terms and licenses: Academic/Nonprofit Terms; Industry Terms: Not Available to Industry
Depositor comments: Please visit https://www.medrxiv.org/content/10.1101/2024.03.05.24303815v1 for medRxiv preprint.
How to cite: pTwist-SARS-CoV-2 Spike-deltaC18 SAK005321 (Wrong L242H) was a gift from Alejandro Balazs (Addgene plasmid # 212350 ; http://n2t.net/addgene:212350 ; RRID:Addgene_212350)
